Addgene plasmid #77689: AK9 gRNA (BRDN0001146911)
Purpose: 3rd generation lentiviral gRNA plasmid targeting human AK9
Depositing lab: John Doench & David Root. Depositing organization: Broad Institute. Publication: Optimized sgRNA design to maximize activity and minimize off-target effects of CRISPR-Cas9. Doench JG, Fusi N, Sullender M, Hegde M, Vaimberg EW, Donovan KF, Smith I, Tothova Z, Wilen C, Orchard R, Virgin HW, Listgarten J, Root DE. Nat Biotechnol. 2016 Jan 18. doi: 10.1038/nbt.3437. PubMed 26780180.
Backbone
  Vector backbone: lentiGuide-Puro
  Backbone manufacturer: Zhang Lab (Addgene plasmid # 52963)
  Vector type: Mammalian Expression, Lentiviral, CRISPR
  Selectable markers: Puromycin
Growth in bacteria
  Bacterial resistance: Ampicillin, 100 μg/mL
  Growth temperature: 37°C
  Growth strain: DH5alpha
  Copy number: High Copy
Gene/Insert
  Gene/Insert name: AK9 (alt names: AK9; NM_001145128.2)
  gRNA/shRNA sequence: TACTGCATGGGAGTTAACTG
  Species: H. sapiens (human)
  Entrez Gene: AKD1 (a.k.a. AKD2, C6orf199, C6orf224, FLJ16163, FLJ25791, FLJ34784, FLJ42177, MGC26954, dJ70A9.1, MGC126763, MGC138153, MGC177059, MGC180194)
  Promoter: hU6
  Cloning method: Unknown
  Sequencing primers: 5′ U6-F; 3′ pS2-R
Terms and licenses: Academic/Nonprofit Terms; Industry Terms: Not Available to Industry
Depositor comments: The gRNA was designed to target the following Genbank reference sequence(s): NM_001145128.2. Note that this plasmid does NOT contain Cas9. It should be used in conjunction with lentiCas9-Blast (Addgene #52962) or otherwise with cell lines already expressing Cas9. Browse the full kinome gRNA library at http://www.addgene.org/pooled-library/broadgpp-human-kinome/ or visit http://www.broadinstitute.org/rnai/public/ for detailed protocols and information.
How to cite: AK9 gRNA (BRDN0001146911) was a gift from John Doench & David Root (Addgene plasmid # 77689 ; http://n2t.net/addgene:77689 ; RRID:Addgene_77689)
