[The description below was written by a language model from this plasmid's Addgene catalogue record and pLannotate feature annotations shown in this document.]
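Description:
AK9 gRNA (BRDN0001146911) is a third-generation lentiviral guide RNA plasmid built on the lentiGuide-Puro backbone and designed to direct Streptococcus pyogenes Cas9 to the human AK9 gene (adenylate kinase 9, also recorded under the older symbol AKD1). The annotated sequence is 8,323 nt. In bacteria it is maintained at high copy from a ColE1/pUC-type origin and selected with ampicillin through the β-lactamase gene. An f1 origin, an SV40 origin and remnants of lac and phage promoter elements are also carried in the backbone.

The lentiviral transfer cassette begins with an RSV promoter fused to a truncated HIV-1 5' LTR, which makes genomic RNA production independent of Tat. This is followed by the Ψ packaging signal with a partial gag region, the Rev response element for nuclear export of the unspliced genome, and a cPPT/CTS that aids nuclear import. Within this cassette, a human U6 RNA polymerase III promoter drives the AK9-specific spacer joined to the SpCas9 guide RNA scaffold. A separate EF-1α core promoter with its first intron expresses puromycin N-acetyltransferase for selection of transduced mammalian cells, and a WPRE enhances transcript expression. The cassette ends in a self-inactivating ΔU3 3' LTR, so the integrated provirus lacks LTR promoter activity.

The plasmid does not encode Cas9, so it must be used with a separate Cas9 vector or in cells that already express the nuclease. The guide was designed against a specific AK9 reference transcript and belongs to a human kinome gRNA collection, making it suited to targeted AK9 knockout experiments. The cloning method is not recorded.
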