Features (pLannotate 1.2.2; 29 found; start..end, strand, type, name):
     14..80      +  CDS            small t antigen (fragment): SV40 (simian virus 40) small t antigen
    106..317     +  promoter       EF-1α core promoter: core promoter for human elongation factor EF-1α
    318..1256    +  intron         EF-1α intron A: intron upstream of the start codon of human EF-1α
   1278..1877    +  CDS            PuroR (fragment): puromycin N-acetyltransferase; pac from Streptomyces; confers resistance to puromycin
   1893..2481    +  misc_feature   WPRE: woodchuck hepatitis virus posttranscriptional regulatory element
   2532..2551    +  misc_feature   cPPT/CTS (fragment): central polypurine tract and central termination sequence of HIV-1
   2553..2786    +  LTR            3' LTR (ΔU3): self-inactivating 3' long terminal repeat (LTR) from HIV-1
   2864..2985    +  polyA_signal   SV40 poly(A) signal: SV40 polyadenylation signal
   3025..3160    +  rep_origin     SV40 ori: SV40 origin of replication
   3181..3199    -  promoter       T7 promoter: promoter for bacteriophage T7 RNA polymerase
   3207..3362    +  CDS            lacZα (fragment): LacZα fragment of β-galactosidase; lacZ fragment
   3367..3795    +  rep_origin     f1 ori (sequence partly withheld): f1 bacteriophage origin of replication; arrow indicates direction of (+) strand synthesis
   3848..3952    +  promoter       AmpR promoter: bla
   3953..4813    +  CDS            AmpR: β-lactamase; bla; confers resistance to ampicillin, carbenicillin, and related antibiotics
   4984..5572    +  rep_origin     ori: high-copy-number ColE1/pMB1/pBR322/pUC origin of replication
   5755..5847    +  CDS            lacI (fragment): lac repressor; lacI; The lac repressor binds to the lac operator to inhibit transcription in E. coli. This inhibition can be relieved by adding lactose or isopropyl-β-D-thiogalactopyranoside (IPTG).
   5860..5881    +  protein_bind   CAP binding site: CAP binding activates transcription in the presence of cAMP. E. coli catabolite activator protein
   5896..5926    +  promoter       lac promoter: promoter for the E. coli lac operon
   5934..5950    +  protein_bind   lac operator: The lac repressor binds to the lac operator to inhibit transcription in E. coli. This inhibition can be relieved by adding lactose or isopropyl-β-D-thiogalactopyranoside (IPTG). lac repressor encoded by lacI
   5995..6013    +  promoter       T3 promoter: promoter for bacteriophage T3 RNA polymerase
   6041..6267    +  promoter       RSV promoter: Rous sarcoma virus enhancer/promoter
   6268..6448    +  LTR            5' LTR (truncated): truncated 5' long terminal repeat (LTR) from HIV-1
   6495..6620    +  misc_feature   HIV-1 Ψ: packaging signal of human immunodeficiency virus type 1
   6604..6967    +  CDS            HIV-1 gag (fragment): gag protein from human immunodeficiency virus 1; gag
   7113..7346    +  misc_feature   RRE: The Rev response element (RRE) of HIV-1 allows for Rev-dependent mRNA export from the nucleus to the cytoplasm.
   7723..7749    +  CDS            Rev (fragment): human immunodeficiency virus 1 (HIV-1) Rev protein; rev; enhances nuclear export of unspliced and incompletely spliced viral mRNAs
   7753..7993    +  promoter       U6 promoter: RNA polymerase III promoter for human U6 snRNA
   8023..8098    +  misc_RNA       gRNA scaffold: guide RNA scaffold for the Streptococcus pyogenes CRISPR/Cas9 system
   8154..8271    +  misc_feature   cPPT/CTS: central polypurine tract and central termination sequence of HIV-1
>Addgene plasmid #77689 | AK9 gRNA (BRDN0001146911) | addgene full sequence | sequence record 188244 | Addgene Assembled Sequence
CCCGGGTGCAAAGATGGATAAAGTTTTAAACAGAGAGGAATCTTTGCAGCTAATGGACCTTCTAGGTCTT
GAAAGGAGTGGGAATTGGCTCCGGTGCCCGTCAGTGGGCAGAGCGCACATCGCCCACAGTCCCCGAGAAG
TTGGGGGGAGGGGTCGGCAATTGATCCGGTGCCTAGAGAAGGTGGCGCGGGGTAAACTGGGAAAGTGATG
TCGTGTACTGGCTCCGCCTTTTTCCCGAGGGTGGGGGAGAACCGTATATAAGTGCAGTAGTCGCCGTGAA
CGTTCTTTTTCGCAACGGGTTTGCCGCCAGAACACAGGTAAGTGCCGTGTGTGGTTCCCGCGGGCCTGGC
CTCTTTACGGGTTATGGCCCTTGCGTGCCTTGAATTACTTCCACCTGGCTGCAGTACGTGATTCTTGATC
CCGAGCTTCGGGTTGGAAGTGGGTGGGAGAGTTCGAGGCCTTGCGCTTAAGGAGCCCCTTCGCCTCGTGC
TTGAGTTGAGGCCTGGCCTGGGCGCTGGGGCCGCCGCGTGCGAATCTGGTGGCACCTTCGCGCCTGTCTC
GCTGCTTTCGATAAGTCTCTAGCCATTTAAAATTTTTGATGACCTGCTGCGACGCTTTTTTTCTGGCAAG
ATAGTCTTGTAAATGCGGGCCAAGATCTGCACACTGGTATTTCGGTTTTTGGGGCCGCGGGCGGCGACGG
GGCCCGTGCGTCCCAGCGCACATGTTCGGCGAGGCGGGGCCTGCGAGCGCGGCCACCGAGAATCGGACGG
GGGTAGTCTCAAGCTGGCCGGCCTGCTCTGGTGCCTGGCCTCGCGCCGCCGTGTATCGCCCCGCCCTGGG
CGGCAAGGCTGGCCCGGTCGGCACCAGTTGCGTGAGCGGAAAGATGGCCGCTTCCCGGCCCTGCTGCAGG
GAGCTCAAAATGGAGGACGCGGCGCTCGGGAGAGCGGGCGGGTGAGTCACCCACACAAAGGAAAAGGGCC
TTTCCGTCCTCAGCCGTCGCTTCATGTGACTCCACGGAGTACCGGGCGCCGTCCAGGCACCTCGATTAGT
TCTCGAGCTTTTGGAGTACGTCGTCTTTAGGTTGGGGGGAGGGGTTTTATGCGATGGAGTTTCCCCACAC
TGAGTGGGTGGAGACTGAAGTTAGGCCAGCTTGGCACTTGATGTAATTCTCCTTGGAATTTGCCCTTTTT
GAGTTTGGATCTTGGTTCATTCTCAAGCCTCAGACAGTGGTTCAAAGTTTTTTTCTTCCATTTCAGGTGT
CGTGACGTACGGCCACCATGACCGAGTACAAGCCCACGGTGCGCCTCGCCACCCGCGACGACGTCCCCAG
GGCCGTACGCACCCTCGCCGCCGCGTTCGCCGACTACCCCGCCACGCGCCACACCGTCGATCCGGACCGC
CACATCGAGCGGGTCACCGAGCTGCAAGAACTCTTCCTCACGCGCGTCGGGCTCGACATCGGCAAGGTGT
GGGTCGCGGACGACGGCGCCGCCGTGGCGGTCTGGACCACGCCGGAGAGCGTCGAAGCGGGGGCGGTGTT
CGCCGAGATCGGCCCGCGCATGGCCGAGTTGAGCGGTTCCCGGCTGGCCGCGCAGCAACAGATGGAAGGC
CTCCTGGCGCCGCACCGGCCCAAGGAGCCCGCGTGGTTCCTGGCCACCGTCGGAGTCTCGCCCGACCACC
AGGGCAAGGGTCTGGGCAGCGCCGTCGTGCTCCCCGGAGTGGAGGCGGCCGAGCGCGCCGGGGTGCCCGC
CTTCCTGGAGACCTCCGCGCCCCGCAACCTCCCCTTCTACGAGCGGCTCGGCTTCACCGTCACCGCCGAC
GTCGAGGTGCCCGAAGGACCGCGCACCTGGTGCATGACCCGCAAGCCCGGTGCCTGAACGCGTTAAGTCG
ACAATCAACCTCTGGATTACAAAATTTGTGAAAGATTGACTGGTATTCTTAACTATGTTGCTCCTTTTAC
GCTATGTGGATACGCTGCTTTAATGCCTTTGTATCATGCTATTGCTTCCCGTATGGCTTTCATTTTCTCC
TCCTTGTATAAATCCTGGTTGCTGTCTCTTTATGAGGAGTTGTGGCCCGTTGTCAGGCAACGTGGCGTGG
TGTGCACTGTGTTTGCTGACGCAACCCCCACTGGTTGGGGCATTGCCACCACCTGTCAGCTCCTTTCCGG
GACTTTCGCTTTCCCCCTCCCTATTGCCACGGCGGAACTCATCGCCGCCTGCCTTGCCCGCTGCTGGACA
GGGGCTCGGCTGTTGGGCACTGACAATTCCGTGGTGTTGTCGGGGAAATCATCGTCCTTTCCTTGGCTGC
TCGCCTGTGTTGCCACCTGGATTCTGCGCGGGACGTCCTTCTGCTACGTCCCTTCGGCCCTCAATCCAGC
GGACCTTCCTTCCCGCGGCCTGCTGCCGGCTCTGCGGCCTCTTCCGCGTCTTCGCCTTCGCCCTCAGACG
AGTCGGATCTCCCTTTGGGCCGCCTCCCCGCGTCGACTTTAAGACCAATGACTTACAAGGCAGCTGTAGA
TCTTAGCCACTTTTTAAAAGAAAAGGGGGGACTGGAAGGGCTAATTCACTCCCAACGAAGACAAGATCTG
CTTTTTGCTTGTACTGGGTCTCTCTGGTTAGACCAGATCTGAGCCTGGGAGCTCTCTGGCTAACTAGGGA
ACCCACTGCTTAAGCCTCAATAAAGCTTGCCTTGAGTGCTTCAAGTAGTGTGTGCCCGTCTGTTGTGTGA
CTCTGGTAACTAGAGATCCCTCAGACCCTTTTAGTCAGTGTGGAAAATCTCTAGCAGTACGTATAGTAGT
TCATGTCATCTTATTATTCAGTATTTATAACTTGCAAAGAAATGAATATCAGAGAGTGAGAGGAACTTGT
TTATTGCAGCTTATAATGGTTACAAATAAAGCAATAGCATCACAAATTTCACAAATAAAGCATTTTTTTC
ACTGCATTCTAGTTGTGGTTTGTCCAAACTCATCAATGTATCTTATCATGTCTGGCTCTAGCTATCCCGC
CCCTAACTCCGCCCATCCCGCCCCTAACTCCGCCCAGTTCCGCCCATTCTCCGCCCCATGGCTGACTAAT
TTTTTTTATTTATGCAGAGGCCGAGGCCGCCTCGGCCTCTGAGCTATTCCAGAAGTAGTGAGGAGGCTTT
TTTGGAGGCCTAGGGACGTACCCAATTCGCCCTATAGTGAGTCGTATTACGCGCGCTCACTGGCCGTCGT
TTTACAACGTCGTGACTGGGAAAACCCTGGCGTTACCCAACTTAATCGCCTTGCAGCACATCCCCCTTTC
GCCAGCTGGCGTAATAGCGAAGAGGCCCGCACCGATCGCCCTTCCCAACAGTTGCGCAGCCTGAATGGCG
AATGGG
[124 nt withheld, positions 3367-3490]
C
[91 nt withheld, positions 3492-3582]
A
[49 nt withheld, positions 3584-3632]
CCTTTGACGTTGGAGTCCACGTTCTTT
[37 nt withheld, positions 3660-3696]
ACCCTATCTCGGTCTATTCTTTTGATTTATAAGGGATTTTGCCGATTTCGGCCTATTGGTTAAAAAATGA
GCTGATTTAACAAAAATTTAACGCGAATTTTAACAAAATATTAACGCTTACAATTTAGGTGGCACTTTTC
GGGGAAATGTGCGCGGAACCCCTATTTGTTTATTTTTCTAAATACATTCAAATATGTATCCGCTCATGAG
ACAATAACCCTGATAAATGCTTCAATAATATTGAAAAAGGAAGAGTATGAGTATTCAACATTTCCGTGTC
GCCCTTATTCCCTTTTTTGCGGCATTTTGCCTTCCTGTTTTTGCTCACCCAGAAACGCTGGTGAAAGTAA
AAGATGCTGAAGATCAGTTGGGTGCACGAGTGGGTTACATCGAACTGGATCTCAACAGCGGTAAGATCCT
TGAGAGTTTTCGCCCCGAAGAACGTTTTCCAATGATGAGCACTTTTAAAGTTCTGCTATGTGGCGCGGTA
TTATCCCGTATTGACGCCGGGCAAGAGCAACTCGGTCGCCGCATACACTATTCTCAGAATGACTTGGTTG
AGTACTCACCAGTCACAGAAAAGCATCTTACGGATGGCATGACAGTAAGAGAATTATGCAGTGCTGCCAT
AACCATGAGTGATAACACTGCGGCCAACTTACTTCTGACAACGATCGGAGGACCGAAGGAGCTAACCGCT
TTTTTGCACAACATGGGGGATCATGTAACTCGCCTTGATCGTTGGGAACCGGAGCTGAATGAAGCCATAC
CAAACGACGAGCGTGACACCACGATGCCTGTAGCAATGGCAACAACGTTGCGCAAACTATTAACTGGCGA
ACTACTTACTCTAGCTTCCCGGCAACAATTAATAGACTGGATGGAGGCGGATAAAGTTGCAGGACCACTT
CTGCGCTCGGCCCTTCCGGCTGGCTGGTTTATTGCTGATAAATCTGGAGCCGGTGAGCGTGGGTCTCGCG
GTATCATTGCAGCACTGGGGCCAGATGGTAAGCCCTCCCGTATCGTAGTTATCTACACGACGGGGAGTCA
GGCAACTATGGATGAACGAAATAGACAGATCGCTGAGATAGGTGCCTCACTGATTAAGCATTGGTAACTG
TCAGACCAAGTTTACTCATATATACTTTAGATTGATTTAAAACTTCATTTTTAATTTAAAAGGATCTAGG
TGAAGATCCTTTTTGATAATCTCATGACCAAAATCCCTTAACGTGAGTTTTCGTTCCACTGAGCGTCAGA
CCCCGTAGAAAAGATCAAAGGATCTTCTTGAGATCCTTTTTTTCTGCGCGTAATCTGCTGCTTGCAAACA
AAAAAACCACCGCTACCAGCGGTGGTTTGTTTGCCGGATCAAGAGCTACCAACTCTTTTTCCGAAGGTAA
CTGGCTTCAGCAGAGCGCAGATACCAAATACTGTTCTTCTAGTGTAGCCGTAGTTAGGCCACCACTTCAA
GAACTCTGTAGCACCGCCTACATACCTCGCTCTGCTAATCCTGTTACCAGTGGCTGCTGCCAGTGGCGAT
AAGTCGTGTCTTACCGGGTTGGACTCAAGACGATAGTTACCGGATAAGGCGCAGCGGTCGGGCTGAACGG
GGGGTTCGTGCACACAGCCCAGCTTGGAGCGAACGACCTACACCGAACTGAGATACCTACAGCGTGAGCT
ATGAGAAAGCGCCACGCTTCCCGAAGGGAGAAAGGCGGACAGGTATCCGGTAAGCGGCAGGGTCGGAACA
GGAGAGCGCACGAGGGAGCTTCCAGGGGGAAACGCCTGGTATCTTTATAGTCCTGTCGGGTTTCGCCACC
TCTGACTTGAGCGTCGATTTTTGTGATGCTCGTCAGGGGGGCGGAGCCTATGGAAAAACGCCAGCAACGC
GGCCTTTTTACGGTTCCTGGCCTTTTGCTGGCCTTTTGCTCACATGTTCTTTCCTGCGTTATCCCCTGAT
TCTGTGGATAACCGTATTACCGCCTTTGAGTGAGCTGATACCGCTCGCCGCAGCCGAACGACCGAGCGCA
GCGAGTCAGTGAGCGAGGAAGCGGAAGAGCGCCCAATACGCAAACCGCCTCTCCCCGCGCGTTGGCCGAT
TCATTAATGCAGCTGGCACGACAGGTTTCCCGACTGGAAAGCGGGCAGTGAGCGCAACGCAATTAATGTG
AGTTAGCTCACTCATTAGGCACCCCAGGCTTTACACTTTATGCTTCCGGCTCGTATGTTGTGTGGAATTG
TGAGCGGATAACAATTTCACACAGGAAACAGCTATGACCATGATTACGCCAAGCGCGCAATTAACCCTCA
CTAAAGGGAACAAAAGCTGGAGCTGCAAGCTTAATGTAGTCTTATGCAATACTCTTGTAGTCTTGCAACA
TGGTAACGATGAGTTAGCAACATGCCTTACAAGGAGAGAAAAAGCACCGTGCATGCCGATTGGTGGAAGT
AAGGTGGTACGATCGTGCCTTATTAGGAAGGCAACAGACGGGTCTGACATGGATTGGACGAACCACTGAA
TTGCCGCATTGCAGAGATATTGTATTTAAGTGCCTAGCTCGATACATAAACGGGTCTCTCTGGTTAGACC
AGATCTGAGCCTGGGAGCTCTCTGGCTAACTAGGGAACCCACTGCTTAAGCCTCAATAAAGCTTGCCTTG
AGTGCTTCAAGTAGTGTGTGCCCGTCTGTTGTGTGACTCTGGTAACTAGAGATCCCTCAGACCCTTTTAG
TCAGTGTGGAAAATCTCTAGCAGTGGCGCCCGAACAGGGACTTGAAAGCGAAAGGGAAACCAGAGGAGCT
CTCTCGACGCAGGACTCGGCTTGCTGAAGCGCGCACGGCAAGAGGCGAGGGGCGGCGACTGGTGAGTACG
CCAAAAATTTTGACTAGCGGAGGCTAGAAGGAGAGAGATGGGTGCGAGAGCGTCAGTATTAAGCGGGGGA
GAATTAGATCGCGATGGGAAAAAATTCGGTTAAGGCCAGGGGGAAAGAAAAAATATAAATTAAAACATAT
AGTATGGGCAAGCAGGGAGCTAGAACGATTCGCAGTTAATCCTGGCCTGTTAGAAACATCAGAAGGCTGT
AGACAAATACTGGGACAGCTACAACCATCCCTTCAGACAGGATCAGAAGAACTTAGATCATTATATAATA
CAGTAGCAACCCTCTATTGTGTGCATCAAAGGATAGAGATAAAAGACACCAAGGAAGCTTTAGACAAGAT
AGAGGAAGAGCAAAACAAAAGTAAGACCACCGCACAGCAAGCGGCCGCTGATCTTCAGACCTGGAGGAGG
AGATATGAGGGACAATTGGAGAAGTGAATTATATAAATATAAAGTAGTAAAAATTGAACCATTAGGAGTA
GCACCCACCAAGGCAAAGAGAAGAGTGGTGCAGAGAGAAAAAAGAGCAGTGGGAATAGGAGCTTTGTTCC
TTGGGTTCTTGGGAGCAGCAGGAAGCACTATGGGCGCAGCGTCAATGACGCTGACGGTACAGGCCAGACA
ATTATTGTCTGGTATAGTGCAGCAGCAGAACAATTTGCTGAGGGCTATTGAGGCGCAACAGCATCTGTTG
CAACTCACAGTCTGGGGCATCAAGCAGCTCCAGGCAAGAATCCTGGCTGTGGAAAGATACCTAAAGGATC
AACAGCTCCTGGGGATTTGGGGTTGCTCTGGAAAACTCATTTGCACCACTGCTGTGCCTTGGAATGCTAG
TTGGAGTAATAAATCTCTGGAACAGATTTGGAATCACACGACCTGGATGGAGTGGGACAGAGAAATTAAC
AATTACACAAGCTTAATACACTCCTTAATTGAAGAATCGCAAAACCAGCAAGAAAAGAATGAACAAGAAT
TATTGGAATTAGATAAATGGGCAAGTTTGTGGAATTGGTTTAACATAACAAATTGGCTGTGGTATATAAA
ATTATTCATAATGATAGTAGGAGGCTTGGTAGGTTTAAGAATAGTTTTTGCTGTACTTTCTATAGTGAAT
AGAGTTAGGCAGGGATATTCACCATTATCGTTTCAGACCCACCTCCCAACCCCGAGGGGACCCAGAGAGG
GCCTATTTCCCATGATTCCTTCATATTTGCATATACGATACAAGGCTGTTAGAGAGATAATTAGAATTAA
TTTGACTGTAAACACAAAGATATTAGTACAAAATACGTGACGTAGAAAGTAATAATTTCTTGGGTAGTTT
GCAGTTTTAAAATTATGTTTTAAAATGGACTATCATATGCTTACCGTAACTTGAAAGTATTTCGATTTCT
TGGCTTTATATATCTTGTGGAAAGGACGAAACACCGTACTGCATGGGAGTTAACTGGTTTTAGAGCTAGA
AATAGCAAGTTAAAATAAGGCTAGTCCGTTATCAACTTGAAAAAGTGGCACCGAGTCGGTGCTTTTTTAA
GCTTGGCGTAACTAGATCTTGAGACAAATGGCAGTATTCATCCACAATTTTAAAAGAAAAGGGGGGATTG
GGGGGTACAGTGCAGGGGAAAGAATAGTAGACATAATAGCAACAGACATACAAACTAAAGAATTACAAAA
ACAAATTACAAAAATTCAAAATTTTCGGGTTTATTACAGGGACAGCAGAGATCCACTTTGGCGCCGGCTC
GAGGGGG
