>Addgene plasmid #77689 | AK9 gRNA (BRDN0001146911) | depositor partial sequence | sequence record 145149 | Target Sequence
TACTGCATGGGAGTTAACTG
