>Addgene plasmid #77689 | AK9 gRNA (BRDN0001146911) | addgene partial sequence | sequence record 188243 | hU6-F
AGAAAGTAATAATTTCTTGGGTAGTTTGCAGTTTTAAAATTATGTTTTAAAATGGACTATCATATGCTTA
CCGTAACTTGAAAGTATTTCGATTTCTTGGCTTTATATATCTTGTGGAAAGGACGAAACACCGTACTGCA
TGGGAGTTAACTGGTTTTAGAGCTAGAAATAGCAAGTTAAAATAAGGCTAGTCCGTTATCAACTTGAAAA
AGTGGCACCGAGTCGGTGCTTTTTTAAGCTTGGCGTAACTAGATCTTGAGACAAATGGCAGTATTCATCC
ACAATTTTAAAAGAAAAGGGGGGATTGGGGGGTACAGTGCAGGGGAAAGAATAGTAGACATAATAGCAAC
AGACATACAAACTAAAGAATTACAAAAACAAATTACAAAAATTCAAAATTTTCGGGTTTATTACAGGGAC
AGCAGAGATCCACTTTGGCGCCGGCTCGAGGGGGCCCGGGTGCAAAGATGGATAAAGTTTTAAACAGAGA
GGAATCTTTGCAGCTAATGGACCTTCTAGGTCTTGAAAGGAGTGGGAATTGGCTCCGGTGCCCGTCAGTG
GGCAGAGCGC
